Addgene plasmid #203229: PP_071_pAAV_CAG_DIO-LR-Voltron2-P2A-LR-CheRiff-TS-eYFP-ER2
Purpose: Cre-dependent version of PP_070. Co-expressing membrane-localized Voltron2 and membrane-localized CheRiff.
Depositing lab: Adam Cohen. Depositing organization: Harvard University. Publication: Dendritic excitations govern back-propagation via a spike-rate accelerometer. Park P, Wong-Campos JD, Itkis DG, Lee BH, Qi Y, Davis HC, Antin B, Pasarkar A, Grimm JB, Plutkis SE, Holland KL, Paninski L, Lavis LD, Cohen AE. Nat Commun. 2025 Feb 4;16(1):1333. doi: 10.1038/s41467-025-55819-9. PubMed 39905023.
Backbone
  Vector backbone: pAAV
  Backbone size w/o insert (bp): 5305
  Total vector size (bp): 9055
  Vector type: Mammalian Expression, AAV
Growth in bacteria
  Bacterial resistance: Ampicillin, 100 μg/mL
  Growth temperature: 37°C
  Growth strain: NEB Stable
  Copy number: High Copy
Gene/Insert
  Gene/Insert name: Cre-dependent, membrane-localized Optopatch
  Species: Synthetic
  Insert size (bp): 3750
  Promoter: CAG
  Cloning method: Gibson Cloning
  Sequencing primers: 5′ attatacgaagttatggcgcgccTTAAACTTCATTTTCATAGCAAAATCTAGACTTGTAC; 3′ atactttatacgaagttatgctagcGCCACCATGGGCCGACCC
Terms and licenses: Academic/Nonprofit Terms; Industry Terms: Not Available to Industry
Depositor comments: Please visit https://doi.org/10.1101/2023.06.02.543490 for bioRxiv preprint.
How to cite: PP_071_pAAV_CAG_DIO-LR-Voltron2-P2A-LR-CheRiff-TS-eYFP-ER2 was a gift from Adam Cohen (Addgene plasmid # 203229 ; http://n2t.net/addgene:203229 ; RRID:Addgene_203229)
