[The description below was written by a language model from this plasmid's Addgene catalogue record and pLannotate feature annotations shown in this document.]
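Description:
PP_071_pAAV_CAG_DIO-LR-Voltron2-P2A-LR-CheRiff-TS-eYFP-ER2 is an AAV transfer plasmid for Cre-dependent mammalian expression of a membrane-localized "Optopatch" pair, combining a voltage indicator with an optogenetic actuator. It is propagated in E. coli through a high-copy ColE1/pUC-type origin with ampicillin selection (AmpR with its own promoter), and also carries an f1 origin. AAV2 inverted terminal repeats flank the expression cassette so that it can be packaged into recombinant AAV. The catalogue lists a total size of 9,055 bp, whereas the sequenced record behind the feature table is 8,746 nt; the record does not explain this difference.

Between the ITRs, a CAG promoter (CMV enhancer, chicken β-actin promoter and chimeric intron) faces a DIO/FLEx cassette bounded by paired lox2272 and loxP sites in opposing orientation. The synthetic coding sequence lies inverted relative to the promoter, so no functional protein is produced until Cre flips it and locks it into the sense orientation. Once inverted, a single transcript encodes Voltron2, a chemigenetic voltage indicator whose HaloTag domain covalently binds a chloroalkane dye ligand, followed by a P2A skipping peptide and the blue-light-gated channelrhodopsin CheRiff fused to EYFP. Short rhodopsin-derived matches sit just upstream of each protein and presumably correspond to the "LR" tags in the name, while KCNJ2 (Kir2.1)-derived fragments match the trafficking (TS) and ER-export (ER2) signals that promote surface delivery. A WPRE and an SV40 polyadenylation signal follow the cassette.

The plasmid is described as the Cre-dependent counterpart of a related constitutive construct, and is suited to simultaneous optical stimulation and voltage imaging in genetically defined neurons, as in the associated study of dendritic excitation and back-propagation.
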