Features (pLannotate 1.2.2; 32 found; start..end, strand, type, name):
     35..167     -  repeat_region  AAV2 ITR (fragment): inverted terminal repeat of adeno-associated virus serotype 2 inverted
    231..479     +  enhancer       CMV enhancer (fragment): human cytomegalovirus immediate early enhancer
    481..758     +  promoter       chicken β-actin promoter: No description available
    759..894     +  intron         hybrid intron (fragment): hybrid between chicken β-actin (CBA) and minute virus of mice (MMV) introns (Gray et al., 2011)
    983..1113    +  intron         chimeric intron (fragment): chimera between introns from chicken β-actin and rabbit β-globin
   1167..1184    +  misc_feature   MCS (fragment): pUC18/19 multiple cloning site
   1191..1224    +  protein_bind   lox2272: Cre-mediated recombination occurs in the 8-bp core sequence (GGATACTT). lox2272 sites are compatible with each other, but incompatible with loxP or loxN sites (Lee and Saito, 1988). Cre recombinase
   1225..1274    -  intron         β-globin intron (fragment): internally truncated intron from human β-globin
   1275..1308    +  protein_bind   loxP: Cre-mediated recombination occurs in the 8-bp core sequence (GCATACAT). Cre recombinase
   1347..2063    -  CDS            EYFP: EYFP is a basic (constitutively fluorescent) green/yellow fluorescent protein published in 1996, derived from Aequorea victoria. It is reported to be a very rapidly-maturing weak dimer with high acid sensitivity.
   2082..2141    -  CDS            KCNJ2 (fragment): KCNJ2_HUMAN - Also known as IRK1. Experimental evidence at protein level: Swiss-Prot protein existence level 1. Probably participates in establishing action potential waveform and excitability of neuronal and muscle tissues. Inward rectifier potassium channels are characterized by a greater tendency to allow potassium to flow into the cell rather than out of it. Their voltage dependence is regulated by the concentration of extracellular potassium; as external potassium is raised, the voltage range of the channel opening shifts to more positive voltages. The inward rectification is mainly due t
   2163..3107    -  CDS            CheRiff: blue light-activated optogenetic actuator derived from Scherffelia dubia channelrhodopsin (Hochbaum et al., 2014)
   3114..3176    -  CDS            RHO (fragment): OPSD_BOVIN - Experimental evidence at protein level: Swiss-Prot protein existence level 1. Photoreceptor required for image-forming vision at low light intensity. Required for photoreceptor cell viability after birth (By similarity). Light-induced isomerization of 11-cis to all-trans retinal triggers a conformational change that activates signaling via G- proteins (PubMed:10926528, PubMed:12044163, PubMed:11972040, PubMed:16908857, PubMed:16586416, PubMed:17060607, PubMed:17449675, PubMed:18818650, PubMed:21389983, PubMed:22198838, PubMed:23579341, PubMed:25205354, PubMed:27458239). Subsequent
   3226..3281    -  CDS            P2A (fragment): 2A peptide from porcine teschovirus-1 polyprotein Eukaryotic ribosomes fail to insert a peptide bond between the Gly and Pro residues, yielding separate polypeptides.
   3312..3371    -  CDS            KCNJ2 (fragment): KCNJ2_HUMAN - Also known as IRK1. Experimental evidence at protein level: Swiss-Prot protein existence level 1. Probably participates in establishing action potential waveform and excitability of neuronal and muscle tissues. Inward rectifier potassium channels are characterized by a greater tendency to allow potassium to flow into the cell rather than out of it. Their voltage dependence is regulated by the concentration of extracellular potassium; as external potassium is raised, the voltage range of the channel opening shifts to more positive voltages. The inward rectification is mainly due t
   3384..4265    -  CDS            HaloTag®: modified bacterial dehalogenase that forms covalent bonds with chloroalkane derivatives
   4881..5012    -  CDS            rho (fragment): OPSD_GALML - Experimental evidence at transcript level: Swiss-Prot protein existence level 2. Photoreceptor required for image-forming vision at low light intensity. While most salt water fish species use retinal as chromophore, most freshwater fish use 3-dehydroretinal, or a mixture of retinal and 3-dehydroretinal (By similarity). Light-induced isomerization of 11-cis to all-trans retinal triggers a conformational change that activates signaling via G-proteins. Subsequent receptor phosphorylation mediates displacement of the bound G-protein alpha subunit by arrestin and terminates signaling (
   5079..5112    -  protein_bind   lox2272: Cre-mediated recombination occurs in the 8-bp core sequence (GGATACTT). lox2272 sites are compatible with each other, but incompatible with loxP or loxN sites (Lee and Saito, 1988). Cre recombinase
   5113..5162    -  intron         β-globin intron (fragment): internally truncated intron from human β-globin
   5163..5196    -  protein_bind   loxP: Cre-mediated recombination occurs in the 8-bp core sequence (GCATACAT). Cre recombinase
   5197..5221    +  misc_feature   MCS (fragment): pBluescript multiple cloning site
   5221..5809    +  misc_feature   WPRE: woodchuck hepatitis virus posttranscriptional regulatory element
   5810..5829    +  misc_feature   MCS (fragment): pBluescript multiple cloning site
   5858..5979    -  polyA_signal   SV40 poly(A) signal: SV40 polyadenylation signal
   6002..6070    -  CDS            large T antigen (fragment): large T antigen from SV40 (simian virus 40)
   6141..6274    +  repeat_region  AAV2 ITR: inverted terminal repeat of adeno-associated virus serotype 2 inverted
   6268..6324    -  CDS            lacI (fragment): lac repressor; lacI; The lac repressor binds to the lac operator to inhibit transcription in E. coli. This inhibition can be relieved by adding lactose or isopropyl-β-D-thiogalactopyranoside (IPTG).
   6507..7095    -  rep_origin     ori: high-copy-number ColE1/pMB1/pBR322/pUC origin of replication
   7266..8126    -  CDS            AmpR: β-lactamase; bla; confers resistance to ampicillin, carbenicillin, and related antibiotics
   8127..8231    -  promoter       AmpR promoter: bla
   8284..8712    -  rep_origin     f1 ori (sequence partly withheld): f1 bacteriophage origin of replication; arrow indicates direction of (+) strand synthesis
   8717..40      -  CDS            lacZα (fragment) (across the origin): LacZα fragment of β-galactosidase; lacZ fragment
>Addgene plasmid #203229 | PP_071_pAAV_CAG_DIO-LR-Voltron2-P2A-LR-CheRiff-TS-eYFP-ER2 | addgene full sequence | sequence record 399202 | Addgene NGS Result
AGGGCGATCGGTGCGGGCCTCTTCGCTATTACGCCAGCTGCGCGCTCGCTCGCTCACTGAGGCCGCCCGG
GCAAAGCCCGGGCGTCGGGCGACCTTTGGTCGCCCGGCCTCAGTGAGCGAGCGAGCGCGCAGAGAGGGAG
TGGCCAACTCCATCACTAGGGGTTCCTTGTAGTTAATGATTAACCCGCCATGCTACTTATCTACGTAGCC
ATGCTCTAGGAAGATCTGTACCATTGACGTCAATAATGACGTATGTTCCCATAGTAACGCCAATAGGGAC
TTTCCATTGACGTCAATGGGTGGAGTATTTACGGTAAACTGCCCACTTGGCAGTACATCAAGTGTATCAT
ATGCCAAGTACGCCCCCTATTGACGTCAATGACGGTAAATGGCCCGCCTGGCATTATGCCCAGTACATGA
CCTTATGGGACTTTCCTACTTGGCAGTACATCTACGTATTAGTCATCGCTATTACCATGGTCGAGGTGAG
CCCCACGTTCTGCTTCACTCTCCCCATCTCCCCCCCCTCCCCACCCCCAATTTTGTATTTATTTATTTTT
TAATTATTTTGTGCAGCGATGGGGGCGGGGGGGGGGGGGGGGCGCGCGCCAGGSGGGGGGGGGGGGGGSG
AGGGGSGGGGSGGGGSGAGGCGGAGAGGTGCGGCGGCAGCCAATCAGAGCGGCGCGCTCCGAAAGTTTCC
TTTTATGGCGAGGCGGCGGCGGCGGCGGCCCTATAAAAAGCGAAGCGCGCGGCGGGCGGGAGTCGCTGCG
CGCTGCCTTCGCCCCGTGCCCCGCTCCGCCGCCGCCTCGCGCCGCCCGCCCCGGCTCTGACTGACCGCGT
TACTCCCACAGGTGAGCGGGCGGGACGGCCCTTCTCCTCCGGGCTGTAATTAGCGCTTGGTTTAATGACG
GCTTGTTTCTTTTCTGTGGCTGCGTGAAAGCCTTGAGGGGCTCCGGGAGGGCCCTTTGTGCGGGGGGAGC
GGCTCGGGGCTGTCCGCGGGGGGACGGCTGCCTTCGGGGGGGACGGGGCAGGGCGGGGTTCGGCTTCTGG
CGTGTGACCGGCGGCTCTAGAGCCTCTGCTAACCATGTTCATGCCTTCTTCTTTTTCCTACAGCTCCTGG
GCAACGTGCTGGTTATTGTGCTGTCTCATCATTTTGGCAAAGAATTGGATCCTCTAGAGTCGACTCCGGA
ATAACTTCGTATAGGATACTTTATACGAAGTTATGCAGAATGGTAGCTGGATTGTAGCTGCTATTAGCAA
TATGAAACCTCTTAATAACTTCGTATAGCATACATTATACGAAGTTATGGCGCGCCTTAAACTTCATTTT
CATAGCAAAATCTAGACTTGTACAGCTCGTCCATGCCGAGAGTGATCCCGGCGGCGGTCACGAACTCCAG
CAGGACCATGTGATCGCGCTTCTCGTTGGGGTCTTTGCTCAGGGCGGACTGGTAGCTCAGGTAGTGGTTG
TCGGGCAGCAGCACGGGGCCGTCGCCGATGGGGGTGTTCTGCTGGTAGTGGTCGGCGAGCTGCACGCTGC
CGTCCTCGATGTTGTGGCGGATCTTGAAGTTCACCTTGATGCCGTTCTTCTGCTTGTCGGCCATGATATA
GACGTTGTGGCTGTTGTAGTTGTACTCCAGCTTGTGCCCCAGGATGTTGCCGTCCTCCTTGAAGTCGATG
CCCTTCAGCTCGATGCGGTTCACCAGGGTGTCGCCCTCGAACTTCACCTCGGCGCGGGTCTTGTAGTTGC
CGTCGTCCTTGAAGAAGATGGTGCGCTCCTGGACGTAGCCTTCGGGCATGGCGGACTTGAAGAAGTCGTG
CTGCTTCATGTGGTCGGGGTAGCGGGCGAAGCACTGCAGGCCGTAGCCGAAGGTGGTCACGAGGGTGGGC
CAGGGCACGGGCAGCTTGCCGGTGGTGCAGATGAACTTCAGGGTCAGCTTGCCGTAGGTGGCATCGCCCT
CGCCCTCGCCGGACACGCTGAACTTGTGGCCGTTTACGTCGCCGTCCAGCTCGACCAGGATGGGCACCAC
CCCGGTGAACAGCTCCTCGCCCTTGCTCACCATTCTAGAACTAGTGTCGACAACATTGATGTCTATTTGA
TCCAGAGGGATATACTCCCCTTCAGAAGTAATTCTGGATTTCTCGACGCTCTTGGCGGCCGCCACTTTAT
CTTCCTCTGTCACGAAGGCCAGCACGTCCACCTTGCGTCCCAGAAACTGGGAGCTCACTGGTCTCCTGAT
ATCGCCGTACATAATGATATGCTCGTGAATTTTGATCCGCAGGAAGTGCCCCAGCAGTCCCCAAATATTC
TTGGACAGCAGGTCGGCGATGGTATGGCCAATAGTGGACCCAGCCACGCTCAGGGTGTGCATGCCTTCAG
GCCCAAAGATGAACAGGCCGGGAAACATCAGCCAACTAGAATAGTACACGGCAGTCATGGCCAGCACCAG
TTTCTTACAGCCGCCGGCAGGCATGATATAGTAAGACTCCACGTAGATGATTCCAGCGTTGTAGAATGTC
TGGGTTCCATACACCAGGCCGATACAGTAAAACAGCCACTTCACCCACCCAGTGGCCAGAGCGGCTGTCA
CTCCCATGCAAATAGTTCCCAGGTCGGACACCAGCAGAGCCATTGTCCGCTTATTGTATGCCTCACTCAG
GCCGGTGATGTTAGACAGATGAATCAGGATCACGGGACATGTCAGCAGCCATTCGGCATATCTCAGCCAT
GGGGTAATGTTCCCTCCGTACAGGAACAGCATAGCAGGACTGGTGAACTCGAAATAGATCTCCAGAATCA
CTTTGATCAGCTCCACGGAGCACACGTACACTTCCTCCCATCCCACGCTGGCCTTATAGGCGTGCCAGCC
GTAGAAAGCCAGAAACAGGGCAGACAGGAACACGGCAAACCACTGGAAGCCCCTAGCTGTTTCCTGCTCC
CACAGGGCCCCATAGTAGATGTAGATGGAGCTGCACTGTTCCTCATACCCATGCACGGGGTGGTAGGGTG
GATTCACTTGATATCCAGCTGGGGCATGGTACTCACTGCCTCCGGCAGAATCGTTTCCAGGTGGGGCGCT
GTGAGCGTCTGGAGCAGGAGCTCCGCCACTACCGGATCTGACTACGCCTGTCTTATTGCTGAAAGGAACG
TAGAAGTTGGGACCTTCTGTTCCGTTAGCCAGTCCAAGGGTCAACAAAGCCAGCAAGAGGAGTATTTGGG
GTCGGGGACCGGGGTTTTCTTCCACGTCTCCTGCTTGCTTTAACAGAGAGAAGTTCGTGGCTCCGGAGCC
CACCTCGTTCTCGTAGCAGAACACGTTGATGTCGATCTGGTCCAGGGGGATGTACTCGCCCTCGCTGGTG
ATCCTGCTCTTAGTGGTTGGCTCGCCGGAAATCTCGAGCGTCGACAGCCAGCGCGCGATCTCGCTGCCGA
TCAGGTCCGGGTTGTCTTCTTGCAGCAGATTCAGACCCGGGCCGATGTCCACAGCCTTGCAGTTAGGCAG
GCTTTTGGCCAGGCGAGCGGCTTCGGCCGGTGGGATCAGAACGCCTGGGGTGCCCCAGAACAGCAGCTTC
GGGACAGGGGACTGGTGCAGCCAGTCCATGTATTCTTCGACCAGCGCGACGATGTTCGCTGGCTCACCGG
CGATTGGCAGCTCGTTTGGGAAGCGCCACAGTGGCTCGCGGTCAACAGGATTCAGGAACGGCTCGCGGTA
ATGGTCCATCTCGACTTCAGTCAGCGGGCGGACGACACCCATCGGCAGCGTACCCTCGATAAAAACGTTC
TGATCGATGATCAGCTTGCGGCCGACGTCGGTGGTGCGGAAGGCCTGGAAGGTCTCGCGGGCAAATTCTG
GCCATTCGTCCCAGGTCGGGATAGGGCGGATGAACTCCATAAATGCAATACCTTTGACGCGCTCTGGATT
GCGCTTGGCCCAGTGGAAACCCAGAGCGGAGCCCCAGTCGTGAATGACCAGGACGACCTCTTCCAGACCC
AGGGCTTCGATGAAGGCATCCATGAAGCGGACGTGGTCGTCGAAGAAATAACCCAGGTCTGGTTTGTCGG
ATTTGCCCATACCGATCAGGTCTGGAGCAATGCAGCGATGGGTCGGTGCAACATGCGGGATGATGTTGCG
CCACACGTAGGAGGAGGTCGGGTTACCGTGCAGGAACAGCACAGGGGTGCCATCGCGCGGACCAACATCG
ACGTAGTGCATGCGCTCGCCCAGGACTTCCACATAATGGGGGTCGAATGGAAAGCCAGTACCGATCTTGA
AGATAGTCTCATGGGCAATGAGGCACCCCATTCCAAACAGTGGCTTAGCGAGCACATCCAGGATTCCCAT
GAGAATGGCCTCATTGTCGACGGACAGCACGCCACTACCAGACCCGAAAGCCCACACGACAGGATAAAAC
ACCCAGAGGATTGACAGGAAGACGAGCAGACTGACATAGGAGCTATGGTACTCGGGGCTTTTCTTCAGAT
CGTCTTTCCAAGTGGCGTTATACATCCCGTATGTCAGGACTGCCTGCATCACACATCCAGCGATAAAGTA
CACCCATTTGAACTTGTGTTCATCCTCGAAGTCGCCCAGAATACCAAACACGATCATGAAAATGTCTGCG
CCGATGACCCAAGAAATCATCACTCCGCCCATCTTGGTCATGACGATGAGATCGAGCAGGAGCAGTGGTG
TGGTCAGCACCCAGTTAATATATCTTGCGTAGACCACCTGCCTTTCACCATTCATTGTCAGGTCCTGGTA
GTTCACGGCCATTGCATAGTAAGCGGTAGCGGCGATAGTGCAGATGGCAATGTTGATATAGTATGCGCTC
TTCAGCTCTGAAGGCCGAAAGTGCACAGCCACTCCAAAAGCAATAGCAGCAGCAGCCATAATAGCAAAGA
CAATCCACTGTGCAATCATGCCGGTCTCGGTTTCCACGTCAGCACTACCGGATCTGACTACGCCTGTCTT
ATTGCTGAAAGGAACGTAGAAGTTGGGACCTTCTGTTCCGTTAGCCAGTCCAAGGGTCAACAAAGCCAGC
AAGAGGAGTATTTGGGGTCGGCCCATGGTGGCGCTAGCATAACTTCGTATAAAGTATCCTATACGAAGTT
ATTTGCCTTAACCCAGAAATTATCACTGTTATTCTTTAGAATGGTGCAAAGAATAACTTCGTATAATGTA
TGCTATACGAAGTTATGAATTCGATATCAAGCTTATCGATAATCAACCTCTGGATTACAAAATTTGTGAA
AGATTGACTGGTATTCTTAACTATGTTGCTCCTTTTACGCTATGTGGATACGCTGCTTTAATGCCTTTGT
ATCATGCTATTGCTTCCCGTATGGCTTTCATTTTCTCCTCCTTGTATAAATCCTGGTTGCTGTCTCTTTA
TGAGGAGTTGTGGCCCGTTGTCAGGCAACGTGGCGTGGTGTGCACTGTGTTTGCTGACGCAACCCCCACT
GGTTGGGGCATTGCCACCACCTGTCAGCTCCTTTCCGGGACTTTCGCTTTCCCCCTCCCTATTGCCACGG
CGGAACTCATCGCCGCCTGCCTTGCCCGCTGCTGGACAGGGGCTCGGCTGTTGGGCACTGACAATTCCGT
GGTGTTGTCGGGGAAATCATCGTCCTTTCCTTGGCTGCTCGCCTGTGTTGCCACCTGGATTCTGCGCGGG
ACGTCCTTCTGCTACGTCCCTTCGGCCCTCAATCCAGCGGACCTTCCTTCCCGCGGCCTGCTGCCGGCTC
TGCGGCCTCTTCCGCGTCTTCGCCTTCGCCCTCAGACGAGTCGGATCTCCCTTTGGGCCGCCTCCCCGCA
TCGATACCGTCGACCTCGACCCGGGCGGCCGCTTCGAGCAGACATGATAAGATACATTGATGAGTTTGGA
CAAACCACAACTAGAATGCAGTGAAAAAAATGCTTTATTTGTGAAATTTGTGATGCTATTGCTTTATTTG
TAACCATTATAAGCTGCAATAAACAAGTTAACAACAACAATTGCATTCATTTTATGTTTCAGGTTCAGGG
GGAGATGTGGGAGGTTTTTTAAAGCAAGTAAAACCTCTACAAATGTGGTAAAATCGATAAGGATCTTCCT
AGAGCATGGCTACGTAGATAAGTAGCATGGCGGGTTAATCATTAACTACAAGGAACCCCTAGTGATGGAG
TTGGCCACTCCCTCTCTGCGCGCTCGCTCGCTCACTGAGGCCGGGCGACCAAAGGTCGCCCGACGCCCGG
GCTTTGCCCGGGCGGCCTCAGTGAGCGAGCGAGCGCGCAGCTGCATTAATGAATCGGCCAACGCGCGGGG
AGAGGCGGTTTGCGTATTGGGCGCTCTTCCGCTTCCTCGCTCACTGACTCGCTGCGCTCGGTCGTTCGGC
TGCGGCGAGCGGTATCAGCTCACTCAAAGGCGGTAATACGGTTATCCACAGAATCAGGGGATAACGCAGG
AAAGAACATGTGAGCAAAAGGCCAGCAAAAGGCCAGGAACCGTAAAAAGGCCGCGTTGCTGGCGTTTTTC
CATAGGCTCCGCCCCCCTGACGAGCATCACAAAAATCGACGCTCAAGTCAGAGGTGGCGAAACCCGACAG
GACTATAAAGATACCAGGCGTTTCCCCCTGGAAGCTCCCTCGTGCGCTCTCCTGTTCCGACCCTGCCGCT
TACCGGATACCTGTCCGCCTTTCTCCCTTCGGGAAGCGTGGCGCTTTCTCATAGCTCACGCTGTAGGTAT
CTCAGTTCGGTGTAGGTCGTTCGCTCCAAGCTGGGCTGTGTGCACGAACCCCCCGTTCAGCCCGACCGCT
GCGCCTTATCCGGTAACTATCGTCTTGAGTCCAACCCGGTAAGACACGACTTATCGCCACTGGCAGCAGC
CACTGGTAACAGGATTAGCAGAGCGAGGTATGTAGGCGGTGCTACAGAGTTCTTGAAGTGGTGGCCTAAC
TACGGCTACACTAGAAGAACAGTATTTGGTATCTGCGCTCTGCTGAAGCCAGTTACCTTCGGAAAAAGAG
TTGGTAGCTCTTGATCCGGCAAACAAACCACCGCTGGTAGCGGTGGTTTTTTTGTTTGCAAGCAGCAGAT
TACGCGCAGAAAAAAAGGATCTCAAGAAGATCCTTTGATCTTTTCTACGGGGTCTGACGCTCAGTGGAAC
GAAAACTCACGTTAAGGGATTTTGGTCATGAGATTATCAAAAAGGATCTTCACCTAGATCCTTTTAAATT
AAAAATGAAGTTTTAAATCAATCTAAAGTATATATGAGTAAACTTGGTCTGACAGTTACCAATGCTTAAT
CAGTGAGGCACCTATCTCAGCGATCTGTCTATTTCGTTCATCCATAGTTGCCTGACTCCCCGTCGTGTAG
ATAACTACGATACGGGAGGGCTTACCATCTGGCCCCAGTGCTGCAATGATACCGCGAGACCCACGCTCAC
CGGCTCCAGATTTATCAGCAATAAACCAGCCAGCCGGAAGGGCCGAGCGCAGAAGTGGTCCTGCAACTTT
ATCCGCCTCCATCCAGTCTATTAATTGTTGCCGGGAAGCTAGAGTAAGTAGTTCGCCAGTTAATAGTTTG
CGCAACGTTGTTGCCATTGCTACAGGCATCGTGGTGTCACGCTCGTCGTTTGGTATGGCTTCATTCAGCT
CCGGTTCCCAACGATCAAGGCGAGTTACATGATCCCCCATGTTGTGCAAAAAAGCGGTTAGCTCCTTCGG
TCCTCCGATCGTTGTCAGAAGTAAGTTGGCCGCAGTGTTATCACTCATGGTTATGGCAGCACTGCATAAT
TCTCTTACTGTCATGCCATCCGTAAGATGCTTTTCTGTGACTGGTGAGTACTCAACCAAGTCATTCTGAG
AATAGTGTATGCGGCGACCGAGTTGCTCTTGCCCGGCGTCAATACGGGATAATACCGCGCCACATAGCAG
AACTTTAAAAGTGCTCATCATTGGAAAACGTTCTTCGGGGCGAAAACTCTCAAGGATCTTACCGCTGTTG
AGATCCAGTTCGATGTAACCCACTCGTGCACCCAACTGATCTTCAGCATCTTTTACTTTCACCAGCGTTT
CTGGGTGAGCAAAAACAGGAAGGCAAAATGCCGCAAAAAAGGGAATAAGGGCGACACGGAAATGTTGAAT
ACTCATACTCTTCCTTTTTCAATATTATTGAAGCATTTATCAGGGTTATTGTCTCATGAGCGGATACATA
TTTGAATGTATTTAGAAAAATAAACAAATAGGGGTTCCGCGCACATTTCCCCGAAAAGTGCCACCTAAAT
TGTAAGCGTTAATATTTTGTTAAAATTCGCGTTAAATTTTTGTTAAATCAGCTCATTTTTTAACCAATAG
GCCGAAATCGGCAAAATCCCTTATAAATCAAAAGAATAGACCGAGATAGGGT
[37 nt withheld, positions 8383-8419]
AAAGAACGTGGACTCCAACGTCAAAGG
[49 nt withheld, positions 8447-8495]
T
[91 nt withheld, positions 8497-8587]
G
[124 nt withheld, positions 8589-8712]
CCCATTCGCCATTCAGGCTGCGCAACTGTTGGGA
